Addgene plasmid #143269: TFORF1417
Purpose: Lentiviral vector for overexpressing transcription factor ORFs with unique 24-bp barcodes. Barcodes facilitate identification of transcription factors in pooled screens.
Depositing lab: Feng Zhang. Depositing organization: Broad Institute. Publication: A transcription factor atlas of directed differentiation. Joung J, Ma S, Tay T, Geiger-Schuller KR, Kirchgatterer PC, Verdine VK, Guo B, Arias-Garcia MA, Allen WE, Singh A, Kuksenko O, Abudayyeh OO, Gootenberg JS, Fu Z, Macrae RK, Buenrostro JD, Regev A, Zhang F. Cell. 2023 Jan 5;186(1):209-229.e26. doi: 10.1016/j.cell.2022.11.026. PubMed 36608654.
Backbone
  Vector backbone: pLX_TRC317
  Backbone manufacturer: Broad Institute Genetic Perturbation Platform
  Backbone size w/o insert (bp): 8264
  Vector type: Mammalian Expression, Lentiviral
  Selectable markers: Puromycin
Growth in bacteria
  Bacterial resistance: Ampicillin, 100 μg/mL
  Growth temperature: 37°C
  Growth strain: NEB Stable
  Copy number: High Copy
Gene/Insert
  Gene/Insert name: ZNF214
  Species: H. sapiens (human)
  Insert size (bp): 1922
  Entrez Gene: ZNF214 (a.k.a. BAZ-1, BAZ1)
  Promoter: EF1a
  Cloning method: Unknown
  Sequencing primers: 5′ GGGTGGAGACTGAAGTTAGGCCAG; 3′ CACATAGCGTAAAAGGAGCAACATAG
Terms and licenses: Academic/Nonprofit Terms; Industry Terms: Not Available to Industry
Depositor comments: XM_005253128,XM_006718308,NM_013249,ENST00000278314,ENST00000536068 . The transcription factor ORF portion of this plasmid was synthesized by Genewiz. Please test multiple small colonies in case of plasmid recombination. To make this collection available in a timely manner, a portion of this collection was not fully sequenced by Addgene. If an Addgene verified full plasmid sequence is not available, please contact us prior to placing an order to request the full sequence.
How to cite: TFORF1417 was a gift from Feng Zhang (Addgene plasmid # 143269 ; http://n2t.net/addgene:143269 ; RRID:Addgene_143269)
