[The description below was written by a language model from this plasmid's Addgene catalogue record and pLannotate feature annotations shown in this document.]
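Description:
TFORF1417 is a lentiviral mammalian expression plasmid built on the pLX_TRC317 backbone, carrying the human zinc-finger gene ZNF214 (also known as BAZ1) as one member of a barcoded transcription factor ORF collection. In bacteria it is maintained through a high-copy ColE1/pUC-type origin and selected with ampicillin via β-lactamase. An f1 origin and remnants of a lac/lacZα cloning region flanked by T7 and T3 promoters are also present in the backbone. The depositor notes that the plasmid can recombine during propagation, as is common for LTR-containing vectors.

The viral portion has a third-generation, self-inactivating layout. An RSV promoter drives a truncated HIV-1 5' LTR, followed by the Ψ packaging signal with a gag fragment, the Rev response element for nuclear export of the genomic RNA, a cPPT/CTS element, and a ΔU3 3' LTR with a downstream SV40 polyadenylation signal. Within the transfer cassette, an SV40 early promoter expresses puromycin N-acetyltransferase for selection of transduced cells, and the EF-1α promoter constitutively drives the ZNF214 ORF, with a WPRE downstream to enhance transcript expression. The automated annotation marks only part of the roughly 1.9 kb insert as ZNF214, and the unique 24-bp barcode described in the catalogue entry is not annotated separately, so its exact position is not stated. A short U6 promoter fragment between the ORF and the WPRE is annotated, but its function is not explained.

The construct is intended for overexpressing ZNF214 in mammalian cells after lentiviral delivery, particularly in pooled screens, where the barcode identifies which transcription factor each cell received.
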