Features (pLannotate 1.2.2; 31 found; start..end, strand, type, name):
      5..231     +  promoter       RSV promoter: Rous sarcoma virus enhancer/promoter
    232..412     +  LTR            5' LTR (truncated): truncated 5' long terminal repeat (LTR) from HIV-1
    459..584     +  misc_feature   HIV-1 Ψ: packaging signal of human immunodeficiency virus type 1
    568..931     +  CDS            HIV-1 gag (fragment): gag protein from human immunodeficiency virus 1; gag
   1077..1310    +  misc_feature   RRE: The Rev response element (RRE) of HIV-1 allows for Rev-dependent mRNA export from the nucleus to the cytoplasm.
   1687..1713    +  CDS            Rev (fragment): human immunodeficiency virus 1 (HIV-1) Rev protein; rev; enhances nuclear export of unspliced and incompletely spliced viral mRNAs
   1720..1743    +  promoter       SV40 promoter (fragment): SV40 early promoter
   1744..1815    +  promoter       SV40 promoter (fragment): SV40 enhancer and early promoter
   1839..1974    +  rep_origin     SV40 ori: SV40 origin of replication
   2020..2616    +  CDS            PuroR (fragment): puromycin N-acetyltransferase; pac from Streptomyces; confers resistance to puromycin
   2665..2782    +  misc_feature   cPPT/CTS: central polypurine tract and central termination sequence of HIV-1
   2847..2913    +  CDS            small t antigen (fragment): SV40 (simian virus 40) small t antigen
   2920..4098    +  promoter       EF-1α promoter: strong constitutive promoter for human elongation factor EF-1α
   4115..5200    +  CDS            ZNF214 (fragment): ZN214_HUMAN - Also known as BAZ1. Experimental evidence at transcript level: Swiss-Prot protein existence level 2. May be involved in transcriptional regulation. From Homo sapiens (Human).
   5948..6001    +  promoter       U6 promoter (fragment): RNA polymerase III promoter for human U6 snRNA
   6043..6631    +  misc_feature   WPRE: woodchuck hepatitis virus posttranscriptional regulatory element
   6682..6701    +  misc_feature   cPPT/CTS (fragment): central polypurine tract and central termination sequence of HIV-1
   6703..6936    +  LTR            3' LTR (ΔU3): self-inactivating 3' long terminal repeat (LTR) from HIV-1
   7014..7135    +  polyA_signal   SV40 poly(A) signal: SV40 polyadenylation signal
   7175..7310    +  rep_origin     SV40 ori: SV40 origin of replication
   7331..7349    -  promoter       T7 promoter: promoter for bacteriophage T7 RNA polymerase
   7357..7512    +  CDS            lacZα (fragment): LacZα fragment of β-galactosidase; lacZ fragment
   7517..7945    +  rep_origin     f1 ori (sequence partly withheld): f1 bacteriophage origin of replication; arrow indicates direction of (+) strand synthesis
   7998..8102    +  promoter       AmpR promoter: bla
   8103..8963    +  CDS            AmpR: β-lactamase; bla; confers resistance to ampicillin, carbenicillin, and related antibiotics
   9134..9722    +  rep_origin     ori: high-copy-number ColE1/pMB1/pBR322/pUC origin of replication
   9905..9997    +  CDS            lacI (fragment): lac repressor; lacI; The lac repressor binds to the lac operator to inhibit transcription in E. coli. This inhibition can be relieved by adding lactose or isopropyl-β-D-thiogalactopyranoside (IPTG).
  10010..10031   +  protein_bind   CAP binding site: CAP binding activates transcription in the presence of cAMP. E. coli catabolite activator protein
  10046..10076   +  promoter       lac promoter: promoter for the E. coli lac operon
  10084..10100   +  protein_bind   lac operator: The lac repressor binds to the lac operator to inhibit transcription in E. coli. This inhibition can be relieved by adding lactose or isopropyl-β-D-thiogalactopyranoside (IPTG). lac repressor encoded by lacI
  10145..10163   +  promoter       T3 promoter: promoter for bacteriophage T3 RNA polymerase
>Addgene plasmid #143269 | TFORF1417 | addgene full sequence | sequence record 396134 | Addgene NGS Result
TTAATGTAGTCTTATGCAATACTCTTGTAGTCTTGCAACATGGTAACGATGAGTTAGCAACATGCCTTAC
AAGGAGAGAAAAAGCACCGTGCATGCCGATTGGTGGAAGTAAGGTGGTACGATCGTGCCTTATTAGGAAG
GCAACAGACGGGTCTGACATGGATTGGACGAACCACTGAATTGCCGCATTGCAGAGATATTGTATTTAAG
TGCCTAGCTCGATACATAAACGGGTCTCTCTGGTTAGACCAGATCTGAGCCTGGGAGCTCTCTGGCTAAC
TAGGGAACCCACTGCTTAAGCCTCAATAAAGCTTGCCTTGAGTGCTTCAAGTAGTGTGTGCCCGTCTGTT
GTGTGACTCTGGTAACTAGAGATCCCTCAGACCCTTTTAGTCAGTGTGGAAAATCTCTAGCAGTGGCGCC
CGAACAGGGACTTGAAAGCGAAAGGGAAACCAGAGGAGCTCTCTCGACGCAGGACTCGGCTTGCTGAAGC
GCGCACGGCAAGAGGCGAGGGGCGGCGACTGGTGAGTACGCCAAAAATTTTGACTAGCGGAGGCTAGAAG
GAGAGAGATGGGTGCGAGAGCGTCAGTATTAAGCGGGGGAGAATTAGATCGCGATGGGAAAAAATTCGGT
TAAGGCCAGGGGGAAAGAAAAAATATAAATTAAAACATATAGTATGGGCAAGCAGGGAGCTAGAACGATT
CGCAGTTAATCCTGGCCTGTTAGAAACATCAGAAGGCTGTAGACAAATACTGGGACAGCTACAACCATCC
CTTCAGACAGGATCAGAAGAACTTAGATCATTATATAATACAGTAGCAACCCTCTATTGTGTGCATCAAA
GGATAGAGATAAAAGACACCAAGGAAGCTTTAGACAAGATAGAGGAAGAGCAAAACAAAAGTAAGACCAC
CGCACAGCAAGCGGCCGCTGATCTTCAGACCTGGAGGAGGAGATATGAGGGACAATTGGAGAAGTGAATT
ATATAAATATAAAGTAGTAAAAATTGAACCATTAGGAGTAGCACCCACCAAGGCAAAGAGAAGAGTGGTG
CAGAGAGAAAAAAGAGCAGTGGGAATAGGAGCTTTGTTCCTTGGGTTCTTGGGAGCAGCAGGAAGCACTA
TGGGCGCAGCGTCAATGACGCTGACGGTACAGGCCAGACAATTATTGTCTGGTATAGTGCAGCAGCAGAA
CAATTTGCTGAGGGCTATTGAGGCGCAACAGCATCTGTTGCAACTCACAGTCTGGGGCATCAAGCAGCTC
CAGGCAAGAATCCTGGCTGTGGAAAGATACCTAAAGGATCAACAGCTCCTGGGGATTTGGGGTTGCTCTG
GAAAACTCATTTGCACCACTGCTGTGCCTTGGAATGCTAGTTGGAGTAATAAATCTCTGGAACAGATTTG
GAATCACACGACCTGGATGGAGTGGGACAGAGAAATTAACAATTACACAAGCTTAATACACTCCTTAATT
GAAGAATCGCAAAACCAGCAAGAAAAGAATGAACAAGAATTATTGGAATTAGATAAATGGGCAAGTTTGT
GGAATTGGTTTAACATAACAAATTGGCTGTGGTATATAAAATTATTCATAATGATAGTAGGAGGCTTGGT
AGGTTTAAGAATAGTTTTTGCTGTACTTTCTATAGTGAATAGAGTTAGGCAGGGATATTCACCATTATCG
TTTCAGACCCACCTCCCAACCCCGAGGGGACCCATGCATTGCATCTCAATTAGTCAGCAACCAGGTGTGG
AAAGTCCCCAGGCTCCCCAGCAGGCAGAAGTATGCAAAGCATGCGTCTCAATTAGTCAGCAACCATAGTC
CCGCCCCTAACTCCGCCCATCCCGCCCCTAACTCCGCCCAGTTCCGCCCATTCTCCGCCCCATGGCTGAC
TAATTTTTTTTATTTATGCAGAGGCCGAGGCCGCCTCGGCCTCTGAGCTATTCCAGAAGTAGTGAGGAGG
CTTTTTTGGAGGCCTAGGCTTTTGCAAAAAGCTTTCTAGAGGTACCACCGGAGCTTACCATGACCGAGTA
CAAGCCCACGGTGCGCCTCGCCACCCGCGACGACGTCCCCAGGGCCGTACGCACCCTCGCCGCCGCGTTC
GCCGACTACCCCGCCACGCGCCACACCGTCGATCCGGACCGCCACATCGAGCGGGTCACCGAGCTGCAAG
AACTCTTCCTCACGCGCGTCGGGCTCGACATCGGCAAGGTGTGGGTCGCGGACGACGGCGCCGCCGTGGC
GGTCTGGACCACGCCGGAGAGCGTCGAAGCGGGGGCGGTGTTCGCCGAGATCGGCCCGCGCATGGCCGAG
TTGAGCGGTTCCCGGCTGGCCGCGCAGCAACAGATGGAAGGCCTCCTGGCGCCGCACCGGCCCAAGGAGC
CCGCGTGGTTCCTGGCCACCGTCGGCGTCTCGCCCGACCACCAGGGCAAGGGTCTGGGCAGCGCCGTCGT
GCTCCCCGGAGTGGAGGCGGCCGAGCGCGCCGGGGTGCCCGCCTTCCTGGAGACCTCCGCGCCCCGCAAC
CTCCCCTTCTACGAGCGGCTCGGCTTCACCGTCACCGCCGACGTCGAGGTGCCCGAAGGACCGCGCACCT
GGTGCATGACCCGCAAGCCCGGTGCCAGTTAACGAATTCTAGATCTTGAGACAAATGGCAGTATTCATCC
ACAATTTTAAAAGAAAAGGGGGGATTGGGGGGTACAGTGCAGGGGAAAGAATAGTAGACATAATAGCAAC
AGACATACAAACTAAAGAATTACAAAAACAAATTACAAAAATTCAAAATTTTCGGGTTTATTACAGGGAC
AGCAGAGATCCACTTTGGCGCCGGCTCGAGGCCTGCAGGTGCAAAGATGGATAAAGTTTTAAACAGAGAG
GAATCTTTGCAGCTAATGGACCTTCTAGGTCTTGAAAGGAGTGGGAATTGGCTCCGGTGCCCGTCAGTGG
GCAGAGCGCACATCGCCCACAGTCCCCGAGAAGTTGGGGGGAGGGGTCGGCAATTGAACCGGTGCCTAGA
GAAGGTGGCGCGGGGTAAACTGGGAAAGTGATGTCGTGTACTGGCTCCGCCTTTTTCCCGAGGGTGGGGG
AGAACCGTATATAAGTGCAGTAGTCGCCGTGAACGTTCTTTTTCGCAACGGGTTTGCCGCCAGAACACAG
GTAAGTGCCGTGTGTGGTTCCCGCGGGCCTGGCCTCTTTACGGGTTATGGCCCTTGCGTGCCTTGAATTA
CTTCCACCTGGCTGCAGTACGTGATTCTTGATCCCGAGCTTCGGGTTGGAAGTGGGTGGGAGAGTTCGAG
GCCTTGCGCTTAAGGAGCCCCTTCGCCTCGTGCTTGAGTTGAGGCCTGGCCTGGGCGCTGGGGCCGCCGC
GTGCGAATCTGGTGGCACCTTCGCGCCTGTCTCGCTGCTTTCGATAAGTCTCTAGCCATTTAAAATTTTT
GATGACCTGCTGCGACGCTTTTTTTCTGGCAAGATAGTCTTGTAAATGCGGGCCAAGATCTGCACACTGG
TATTTCGGTTTTTGGGGCCGCGGGCGGCGACGGGGCCCGTGCGTCCCAGCGCACATGTTCGGCGAGGCGG
GGCCTGCGAGCGCGGCCACCGAGAATCGGACGGGGGTAGTCTCAAGCTGGCCGGCCTGCTCTGGTGCCTG
GCCTCGCGCCGCCGTGTATCGCCCCGCCCTGGGCGGCAAGGCTGGCCCGGTCGGCACCAGTTGCGTGAGC
GGAAAGATGGCCGCTTCCCGGCCCTGCTGCAGGGAGCTCAAAATGGAGGACGCGGCGCTCGGGAGAGCGG
GCGGGTGAGTCACCCACACAAAGGAAAAGGGCCTTTCCGTCCTCAGCCGTCGCTTCATGTGACTCCACGG
AGTACCGGGCGCCGTCCAGGCACCTCGATTAGTTCTCGAGCTTTTGGAGTACGTCGTCTTTAGGTTGGGG
GGAGGGGTTTTATGCGATGGAGTTTCCCCACACTGAGTGGGTGGAGACTGAAGTTAGGCCAGCTTGGCAC
TTGATGTAATTCTCCTTGGAATTTGCCCTTTTTGAGTTTGGATCTTGGTTCATTCTCAAGCCTCAGACAG
TGGTTCAAAGTTTTTTTCTTCCATTTCAGGTGTCGTGAGGCTAGCACCGCCACCATGGCAGTAACATTTG
AAGATGTGACTATTATTTTTACATGGGAGGAGTGGAAATTCCTGGATTCTTCTCAAAAAAGACTCTACAG
GGAGGTCATGTGGGAGAACTACACAAATGTCATGTCAGTAGAAAACTGGAATGAGAGCTACAAATCCCAA
GAAGAAAAATTCAGATACTTAGAATATGAAAATTTTTCCTACTGGCAAGGCTGGTGGAATGCTGGCGCCC
AGATGTATGAGAATCAGAACTATGGGGAAACTGTTCAAGGGACAGATTCCAAAGACCTCACACAGCAAGA
TCGTTCCCAGTGTCAGGAATGGTTAATACTCTCCACACAAGTACCAGGGTATGGGAACTATGAACTGACT
TTTGAAAGCAAAAGTCTCAGGAACTTAAAATATAAAAATTTTATGCCTTGGCAGTCCTTAGAAACAAAAA
CCACTCAAGACTATGGTAGAGAAATCTACATGAGTGGTTCACATGGTTTTCAAGGGGGCAGATACCGTCT
TGGCATATCCAGGAAAAACCTCTCCATGGAAAAAGAACAGAAGCTCATAGTTCAGCATTCTTATATCCCA
GTGGAGGAAGCCCTTCCACAGTATGTTGGGGTGATATGTCAAGAAGACCTACTGAGAGATTCAATGGAAG
AAAAGTACTGTGGATGTAATAAATGTAAAGGAATTTATTATTGGAACTCACGGTGTGTTTTCCACAAGAG
AAATCAACCTGGAGAAAACCTCTGTCAATGCTCCATCTGTAAAGCATGCTTCTCTCAGAGATCAGACTTG
TATAGACATCCAAGAAACCACATAGGTAAGAAGCTGTACGGATGTGATGAAGTTGACGGTAACTTTCATC
AGAGCTCCGGAGTTCACTTTCATCAGAGAGTTCACATAGGGGAGGTACCTTATAGCTGTAATGCATGTGG
TAAGAGCTTCAGCCAGATCTCTAGTCTTCACAATCATCAAAGAGTCCACACAGAAGAGAAATTCTATAAA
ATTGAGTGTGATAAAGACCTCAGTAGAAATTCATTACTTCACATTCACCAGAGACTTCACATAGGAGAGA
AGCCTTTTAAATGTAATCAGTGTGGTAAGAGTTTTAATCGGAGTTCAGTACTTCATGTTCATCAGAGAGT
CCACACAGGAGAAAAACCATATAAGTGTGATGAGTGTGGTAAGGGTTTCAGCCAGAGCTCAAATCTTCGA
ATTCATCAGTTAGTACACACAGGAGAGAAGTCTTATAAATGTGAAGACTGTGGTAAAGGCTTTACCCAGC
GCTCAAATCTTCAAATTCATCAGAGAGTGCATACAGGAGAGAAACCTTATAAATGTGATGACTGTGGAAA
GGACTTTAGTCACAGCTCAGATCTTCGCATTCATCAGAGAGTCCATACAGGGGAGAAACCCTATACTTGT
CCTGAATGTGGGAAGGGCTTCAGTAAGAGTTCAAAGCTTCACACTCATCAAAGAGTACATACTGGAGAGA
AACCCTACAAATGTGAAGAGTGTGGCAAGGGATTCAGTCAGCGTTCACATCTTCTCATTCATCAGAGAGT
CCATACAGGAGAAAAGCCCTATAAATGTCATGATTGTGGAAAGGGTTTTAGTCACAGTTCTAATCTTCAC
ATTCATCAGAGGGTCCATACAGGAGAGAAGCCTTATCAATGTGCTAAGTGTGGTAAAGGTTTCAGTCATA
GCTCAGCTCTTCGAATTCATCAAAGAGTCCATGCAGGAGAGAAACCTTACAAATGCCGTGAATATTATAA
GGGATTTGATCATAATTCACATCTTCACAATAATCATAGAAGAGGAAACTTATAGTAATGAACTAGTCCG
TAACTTGAAAGTATTTCGATTTCTTGGCTTTATATATCTTGTGGAAAGGACGACGGCTCGATGCTCGCCA
CAGGAGGACGCGTTAAGTCGACAATCAACCTCTGGATTACAAAATTTGTGAAAGATTGACTGGTATTCTT
AACTATGTTGCTCCTTTTACGCTATGTGGATACGCTGCTTTAATGCCTTTGTATCATGCTATTGCTTCCC
GTATGGCTTTCATTTTCTCCTCCTTGTATAAATCCTGGTTGCTGTCTCTTTATGAGGAGTTGTGGCCCGT
TGTCAGGCAACGTGGCGTGGTGTGCACTGTGTTTGCTGACGCAACCCCCACTGGTTGGGGCATTGCCACC
ACCTGTCAGCTCCTTTCCGGGACTTTCGCTTTCCCCCTCCCTATTGCCACGGCGGAACTCATCGCCGCCT
GCCTTGCCCGCTGCTGGACAGGGGCTCGGCTGTTGGGCACTGACAATTCCGTGGTGTTGTCGGGGAAATC
ATCGTCCTTTCCTTGGCTGCTCGCCTGTGTTGCCACCTGGATTCTGCGCGGGACGTCCTTCTGCTACGTC
CCTTCGGCCCTCAATCCAGCGGACCTTCCTTCCCGCGGCCTGCTGCCGGCTCTGCGGCCTCTTCCGCGTC
TTCGCCTTCGCCCTCAGACGAGTCGGATCTCCCTTTGGGCCGCCTCCCCGCGTCGACTTTAAGACCAATG
ACTTACAAGGCAGCTGTAGATCTTAGCCACTTTTTAAAAGAAAAGGGGGGACTGGAAGGGCTAATTCACT
CCCAACGAAGACAAGATCTGCTTTTTGCTTGTACTGGGTCTCTCTGGTTAGACCAGATCTGAGCCTGGGA
GCTCTCTGGCTAACTAGGGAACCCACTGCTTAAGCCTCAATAAAGCTTGCCTTGAGTGCTTCAAGTAGTG
TGTGCCCGTCTGTTGTGTGACTCTGGTAACTAGAGATCCCTCAGACCCTTTTAGTCAGTGTGGAAAATCT
CTAGCAGTACGTATAGTAGTTCATGTCATCTTATTATTCAGTATTTATAACTTGCAAAGAAATGAATATC
AGAGAGTGAGAGGAACTTGTTTATTGCAGCTTATAATGGTTACAAATAAAGCAATAGCATCACAAATTTC
ACAAATAAAGCATTTTTTTCACTGCATTCTAGTTGTGGTTTGTCCAAACTCATCAATGTATCTTATCATG
TCTGGCTCTAGCTATCCCGCCCCTAACTCCGCCCATCCCGCCCCTAACTCCGCCCAGTTCCGCCCATTCT
CCGCCCCATGGCTGACTAATTTTTTTTATTTATGCAGAGGCCGAGGCCGCCTCGGCCTCTGAGCTATTCC
AGAAGTAGTGAGGAGGCTTTTTTGGAGGCCTAGGGACGTACCCAATTCGCCCTATAGTGAGTCGTATTAC
GCGCGCTCACTGGCCGTCGTTTTACAACGTCGTGACTGGGAAAACCCTGGCGTTACCCAACTTAATCGCC
TTGCAGCACATCCCCCTTTCGCCAGCTGGCGTAATAGCGAAGAGGCCCGCACCGATCGCCCTTCCCAACA
GTTGCGCAGCCTGAATGGCGAATGGG
[124 nt withheld, positions 7517-7640]
C
[91 nt withheld, positions 7642-7732]
A
[49 nt withheld, positions 7734-7782]
CCTTTGACGTTGGAGTCCACGTTCTTT
[37 nt withheld, positions 7810-7846]
ACCCTATCTCGGTCTATTCTTTTGATTTATAAGGGATTTTGCCGATTTCGGCCTATTGGTTAAAAAATGA
GCTGATTTAACAAAAATTTAACGCGAATTTTAACAAAATATTAACGCTTACAATTTAGGTGGCACTTTTC
GGGGAAATGTGCGCGGAACCCCTATTTGTTTATTTTTCTAAATACATTCAAATATGTATCCGCTCATGAG
ACAATAACCCTGATAAATGCTTCAATAATATTGAAAAAGGAAGAGTATGAGTATTCAACATTTCCGTGTC
GCCCTTATTCCCTTTTTTGCGGCATTTTGCCTTCCTGTTTTTGCTCACCCAGAAACGCTGGTGAAAGTAA
AAGATGCTGAAGATCAGTTGGGTGCACGAGTGGGTTACATCGAACTGGATCTCAACAGCGGTAAGATCCT
TGAGAGTTTTCGCCCCGAAGAACGTTTTCCAATGATGAGCACTTTTAAAGTTCTGCTATGTGGCGCGGTA
TTATCCCGTATTGACGCCGGGCAAGAGCAACTCGGTCGCCGCATACACTATTCTCAGAATGACTTGGTTG
AGTACTCACCAGTCACAGAAAAGCATCTTACGGATGGCATGACAGTAAGAGAATTATGCAGTGCTGCCAT
AACCATGAGTGATAACACTGCGGCCAACTTACTTCTGACAACGATCGGAGGACCGAAGGAGCTAACCGCT
TTTTTGCACAACATGGGGGATCATGTAACTCGCCTTGATCGTTGGGAACCGGAGCTGAATGAAGCCATAC
CAAACGACGAGCGTGACACCACGATGCCTGTAGCAATGGCAACAACGTTGCGCAAACTATTAACTGGCGA
ACTACTTACTCTAGCTTCCCGGCAACAATTAATAGACTGGATGGAGGCGGATAAAGTTGCAGGACCACTT
CTGCGCTCGGCCCTTCCGGCTGGCTGGTTTATTGCTGATAAATCTGGAGCCGGTGAGCGTGGGTCTCGCG
GTATCATTGCAGCACTGGGGCCAGATGGTAAGCCCTCCCGTATCGTAGTTATCTACACGACGGGGAGTCA
GGCAACTATGGATGAACGAAATAGACAGATCGCTGAGATAGGTGCCTCACTGATTAAGCATTGGTAACTG
TCAGACCAAGTTTACTCATATATACTTTAGATTGATTTAAAACTTCATTTTTAATTTAAAAGGATCTAGG
TGAAGATCCTTTTTGATAATCTCATGACCAAAATCCCTTAACGTGAGTTTTCGTTCCACTGAGCGTCAGA
CCCCGTAGAAAAGATCAAAGGATCTTCTTGAGATCCTTTTTTTCTGCGCGTAATCTGCTGCTTGCAAACA
AAAAAACCACCGCTACCAGCGGTGGTTTGTTTGCCGGATCAAGAGCTACCAACTCTTTTTCCGAAGGTAA
CTGGCTTCAGCAGAGCGCAGATACCAAATACTGTTCTTCTAGTGTAGCCGTAGTTAGGCCACCACTTCAA
GAACTCTGTAGCACCGCCTACATACCTCGCTCTGCTAATCCTGTTACCAGTGGCTGCTGCCAGTGGCGAT
AAGTCGTGTCTTACCGGGTTGGACTCAAGACGATAGTTACCGGATAAGGCGCAGCGGTCGGGCTGAACGG
GGGGTTCGTGCACACAGCCCAGCTTGGAGCGAACGACCTACACCGAACTGAGATACCTACAGCGTGAGCT
ATGAGAAAGCGCCACGCTTCCCGAAGGGAGAAAGGCGGACAGGTATCCGGTAAGCGGCAGGGTCGGAACA
GGAGAGCGCACGAGGGAGCTTCCAGGGGGAAACGCCTGGTATCTTTATAGTCCTGTCGGGTTTCGCCACC
TCTGACTTGAGCGTCGATTTTTGTGATGCTCGTCAGGGGGGCGGAGCCTATGGAAAAACGCCAGCAACGC
GGCCTTTTTACGGTTCCTGGCCTTTTGCTGGCCTTTTGCTCACATGTTCTTTCCTGCGTTATCCCCTGAT
TCTGTGGATAACCGTATTACCGCCTTTGAGTGAGCTGATACCGCTCGCCGCAGCCGAACGACCGAGCGCA
GCGAGTCAGTGAGCGAGGAAGCGGAAGAGCGCCCAATACGCAAACCGCCTCTCCCCGCGCGTTGGCCGAT
TCATTAATGCAGCTGGCACGACAGGTTTCCCGACTGGAAAGCGGGCAGTGAGCGCAACGCAATTAATGTG
AGTTAGCTCACTCATTAGGCACCCCAGGCTTTACACTTTATGCTTCCGGCTCGTATGTTGTGTGGAATTG
TGAGCGGATAACAATTTCACACAGGAAACAGCTATGACCATGATTACGCCAAGCGCGCAATTAACCCTCA
CTAAAGGGAACAAAAGCTGGAGCTGCAAGC
