>Addgene plasmid #143269 | TFORF1417 | depositor partial sequence | sequence record 281945 | Insert
ACCGCCACCATGGCAGTAACATTTGAAGATGTGACTATTATTTTTACATGGGAGGAGTGGAAATTCCTGG
ATTCTTCTCAAAAAAGACTCTACAGGGAGGTCATGTGGGAGAACTACACAAATGTCATGTCAGTAGAAAA
CTGGAATGAGAGCTACAAATCCCAAGAAGAAAAATTCAGATACTTAGAATATGAAAATTTTTCCTACTGG
CAAGGCTGGTGGAATGCTGGCGCCCAGATGTATGAGAATCAGAACTATGGGGAAACTGTTCAAGGGACAG
ATTCCAAAGACCTCACACAGCAAGATCGTTCCCAGTGTCAGGAATGGTTAATACTCTCCACACAAGTACC
AGGGTATGGGAACTATGAACTGACTTTTGAAAGCAAAAGTCTCAGGAACTTAAAATATAAAAATTTTATG
CCTTGGCAGTCCTTAGAAACAAAAACCACTCAAGACTATGGTAGAGAAATCTACATGAGTGGTTCACATG
GTTTTCAAGGGGGCAGATACCGTCTTGGCATATCCAGGAAAAACCTCTCCATGGAAAAAGAACAGAAGCT
CATAGTTCAGCATTCTTATATCCCAGTGGAGGAAGCCCTTCCACAGTATGTTGGGGTGATATGTCAAGAA
GACCTACTGAGAGATTCAATGGAAGAAAAGTACTGTGGATGTAATAAATGTAAAGGAATTTATTATTGGA
ACTCACGGTGTGTTTTCCACAAGAGAAATCAACCTGGAGAAAACCTCTGTCAATGCTCCATCTGTAAAGC
ATGCTTCTCTCAGAGATCAGACTTGTATAGACATCCAAGAAACCACATAGGTAAGAAGCTGTACGGATGT
GATGAAGTTGACGGTAACTTTCATCAGAGCTCCGGAGTTCACTTTCATCAGAGAGTTCACATAGGGGAGG
TACCTTATAGCTGTAATGCATGTGGTAAGAGCTTCAGCCAGATCTCTAGTCTTCACAATCATCAAAGAGT
CCACACAGAAGAGAAATTCTATAAAATTGAGTGTGATAAAGACCTCAGTAGAAATTCATTACTTCACATT
CACCAGAGACTTCACATAGGAGAGAAGCCTTTTAAATGTAATCAGTGTGGTAAGAGTTTTAATCGGAGTT
CAGTACTTCATGTTCATCAGAGAGTCCACACAGGAGAAAAACCATATAAGTGTGATGAGTGTGGTAAGGG
TTTCAGCCAGAGCTCAAATCTTCGAATTCATCAGTTAGTACACACAGGAGAGAAGTCTTATAAATGTGAA
GACTGTGGTAAAGGCTTTACCCAGCGCTCAAATCTTCAAATTCATCAGAGAGTGCATACAGGAGAGAAAC
CTTATAAATGTGATGACTGTGGAAAGGACTTTAGTCACAGCTCAGATCTTCGCATTCATCAGAGAGTCCA
TACAGGGGAGAAACCCTATACTTGTCCTGAATGTGGGAAGGGCTTCAGTAAGAGTTCAAAGCTTCACACT
CATCAAAGAGTACATACTGGAGAGAAACCCTACAAATGTGAAGAGTGTGGCAAGGGATTCAGTCAGCGTT
CACATCTTCTCATTCATCAGAGAGTCCATACAGGAGAAAAGCCCTATAAATGTCATGATTGTGGAAAGGG
TTTTAGTCACAGTTCTAATCTTCACATTCATCAGAGGGTCCATACAGGAGAGAAGCCTTATCAATGTGCT
AAGTGTGGTAAAGGTTTCAGTCATAGCTCAGCTCTTCGAATTCATCAAAGAGTCCATGCAGGAGAGAAAC
CTTACAAATGCCGTGAATATTATAAGGGATTTGATCATAATTCACATCTTCACAATAATCATAGAAGAGG
AAACTTATAGTAATGAACTAGTCCGTAACTTGAAAGTATTTCGATTTCTTGGCTTTATATATCTTGTGGA
AAGGACGACGGCTCGATGCTCGCCACAGGAGG
