>Addgene plasmid #143269 | TFORF1417 | depositor partial sequence | sequence record 281946 | Barcode
CGGCTCGATGCTCGCCACAGGAGG
